Addgene plasmid #211348: pDOXOFF (+2)99xGly
Purpose: DOX-regulated lentiviral expression of +2 frameshifted 99xGly-EGFP-3xHA
Depositing lab: Raghu Chivukula. Depositing organization: Massachusetts General Hospital. Publication: Polyglycine-mediated aggregation of FAM98B disrupts tRNA processing in GGC repeat disorders. Yang J, Xu Y, Ziehr DR, Taylor MS, Valenstein ML, Frenkel EM, Bush JR, Rutter K, Stevanovski I, Shi CY, Kesavan M, Pinto RM, Deveson I, Bartel DP, Sabatini DM, Chivukula RR. Science. 2025 Jul 17;389(6757):eado2403. doi: 10.1126/science.ado2403. Epub 2025 Jul 17. PubMed 40674500.
Backbone
  Vector backbone: pDOXOFFo7v1
  Vector type: Lentiviral
  Selectable markers: Blasticidin
Growth in bacteria
  Bacterial resistance: Ampicillin, 100 μg/mL
  Growth temperature: 37°C
  Growth strain: NEB Stable
  Copy number: High Copy
Gene/Insert
  Gene/Insert name: (+2)99xGly-EGFP-3xHA
  Mutation: +2 frameshift to produce polyA frame
  Tag / fusion protein: EGFP-3xHA (C terminal on insert)
Terms and licenses: Academic/Nonprofit Terms; Industry Terms: Not Available to Industry
Depositor comments: This material includes a +2 frameshifted long poly-glycine repeat that is challenging to maintain and sequence accurately. Addgene’s long-read sequencing results confirm approximately 94 repeats in the current samples. The depositor recommends that the length of repeats should be verified for each prep via restriction digest, Nanopore sequencing, or both. The depositing lab is happy to provide guidance if needed.
How to cite: pDOXOFF (+2)99xGly was a gift from Raghu Chivukula (Addgene plasmid # 211348 ; http://n2t.net/addgene:211348 ; RRID:Addgene_211348)
