[The description below was written by a language model from this plasmid's Addgene catalogue record and pLannotate feature annotations shown in this document.]
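Description:
pDOXOFF (+2)99xGly is a lentiviral transfer plasmid built on the pDOXOFFo7v1 backbone for doxycycline-regulated expression of a frameshifted repeat reporter in mammalian cells. It is propagated in E. coli through a high-copy ColE1/pUC-type origin with ampicillin resistance. The viral portion has a third-generation, self-inactivating layout: an RSV promoter drives a truncated HIV-1 5' LTR, followed by the Ψ packaging signal, a gag fragment, the RRE and cPPT/CTS. A partial WPRE, a ΔU3 3' LTR and an SV40 polyadenylation signal close the cassette.

The payload sits downstream of a TRE3G tetracycline-responsive promoter. It consists of a repeat tract nominally encoding 99 glycines, shifted by +2 so that, according to the record, the polyA (presumably polyalanine) frame is produced instead, fused at its C terminus to EGFP and a 3xHA tag for fluorescence and epitope detection. The automated annotation labels the repeat region as a string of short "chicken β-actin promoter" fragments. These are almost certainly spurious matches to the GC-rich repeat rather than real promoter elements.

A second cassette uses the human PGK promoter to express blasticidin S deaminase for selecting transduced cells, followed by a Tet transactivator. That transactivator is annotated as an rtTA3 fragment with a VP48 activation domain, although the vector name suggests a Tet-Off arrangement in which doxycycline represses expression. How the two coding regions are linked is not annotated.

The associated study concerns polyglycine aggregation in GGC repeat disorders, so this construct probably serves as a frame control. The repeat is unstable: long-read sequencing found about 94 repeats, and its length should be checked in each preparation.
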