Features (pLannotate 1.2.2; 42 found; start..end, strand, type, name):
     40..175     +  rep_origin     SV40 ori: SV40 origin of replication
    183..246     +  promoter       AmpR promoter: bla
    247..1107    +  CDS            AmpR: β-lactamase; bla; confers resistance to ampicillin, carbenicillin, and related antibiotics
   1262..1850    -  rep_origin     ori: high-copy-number ColE1/pMB1/pBR322/pUC origin of replication
   1921..2046    +  rep_origin     RSF ori (fragment): Plasmids containing the RSF 1030 origin of replication can be propagated in E. coli cells that contain additional plasmids with compatible origins.
   2048..2140    +  CDS            lacI (fragment): lac repressor; lacI; The lac repressor binds to the lac operator to inhibit transcription in E. coli. This inhibition can be relieved by adding lactose or isopropyl-β-D-thiogalactopyranoside (IPTG).
   2153..2174    +  protein_bind   CAP binding site: CAP binding activates transcription in the presence of cAMP. E. coli catabolite activator protein
   2189..2219    +  promoter       lac promoter: promoter for the E. coli lac operon
   2227..2243    +  protein_bind   lac operator: The lac repressor binds to the lac operator to inhibit transcription in E. coli. This inhibition can be relieved by adding lactose or isopropyl-β-D-thiogalactopyranoside (IPTG). lac repressor encoded by lacI
   2288..2306    +  promoter       T3 promoter: promoter for bacteriophage T3 RNA polymerase
   2334..2560    +  promoter       RSV promoter: Rous sarcoma virus enhancer/promoter
   2561..2741    +  LTR            5' LTR (truncated): truncated 5' long terminal repeat (LTR) from HIV-1
   2788..2913    +  misc_feature   HIV-1 Ψ: packaging signal of human immunodeficiency virus type 1
   2897..3260    +  CDS            HIV-1 gag (fragment): gag protein from human immunodeficiency virus 1; gag
   3406..3639    +  misc_feature   RRE: The Rev response element (RRE) of HIV-1 allows for Rev-dependent mRNA export from the nucleus to the cytoplasm.
   4016..4040    +  CDS            Rev (fragment): human immunodeficiency virus 1 (HIV-1) Rev protein; rev; enhances nuclear export of unspliced and incompletely spliced viral mRNAs
   4081..4198    +  misc_feature   cPPT/CTS: central polypurine tract and central termination sequence of HIV-1
   4267..4645    +  promoter       TRE3G promoter: 3rd-generation Tet-responsive promoter that can be activated by binding of Tet-On® 3G
   4729..4746    +  promoter       chicken β-actin promoter (fragment): contains a 21-bp deletion relative to the standard chicken β-actin promoter
   4747..4764    +  promoter       chicken β-actin promoter (fragment): contains a 21-bp deletion relative to the standard chicken β-actin promoter
   4769..4788    +  promoter       chicken β-actin promoter (fragment): contains a 21-bp deletion relative to the standard chicken β-actin promoter
   4789..4806    +  promoter       chicken β-actin promoter (fragment): contains a 21-bp deletion relative to the standard chicken β-actin promoter
   4807..4824    +  promoter       chicken β-actin promoter (fragment): contains a 21-bp deletion relative to the standard chicken β-actin promoter
   4825..4842    +  promoter       chicken β-actin promoter (fragment): contains a 21-bp deletion relative to the standard chicken β-actin promoter
   4843..4860    +  promoter       chicken β-actin promoter (fragment): contains a 21-bp deletion relative to the standard chicken β-actin promoter
   4861..4878    +  promoter       chicken β-actin promoter (fragment): contains a 21-bp deletion relative to the standard chicken β-actin promoter
   4894..4911    +  promoter       chicken β-actin promoter (fragment): contains a 21-bp deletion relative to the standard chicken β-actin promoter
   4912..4929    +  promoter       chicken β-actin promoter (fragment): contains a 21-bp deletion relative to the standard chicken β-actin promoter
   4930..4947    +  promoter       chicken β-actin promoter (fragment): contains a 21-bp deletion relative to the standard chicken β-actin promoter
   4948..4965    +  promoter       chicken β-actin promoter (fragment): contains a 21-bp deletion relative to the standard chicken β-actin promoter
   4966..4983    +  promoter       chicken β-actin promoter (fragment): contains a 21-bp deletion relative to the standard chicken β-actin promoter
   4984..5001    +  promoter       chicken β-actin promoter (fragment): contains a 21-bp deletion relative to the standard chicken β-actin promoter
   5025..5738    +  CDS            EGFP: EGFP is a basic (constitutively fluorescent) green fluorescent protein published in 1996, derived from Aequorea victoria. It is reported to be a rapidly-maturing weak dimer with moderate acid sensitivity.
   5751..5773    +  CDS            3xHA (fragment): three tandem HA epitope tags
   5868..6378    +  promoter       hPGK promoter: human phosphoglycerate kinase 1 promoter
   6394..6780    +  CDS            BSD: blasticidin S deaminase; Aspergillus terreus BSD; confers resistance to blasticidin
   6844..7541    +  CDS            rtTA3 (fragment): reverse tetracycline transactivator 3 activates expression from Tet-responsive promoters in the presence of doxycycline
   7471..7581    +  CDS            VP48: 3 tandem repeats of the minimal activation domain of herpes simplex virus VP16 (Cheng et al., 2013)
   7617..8165    +  misc_feature   WPRE (fragment): woodchuck hepatitis virus posttranscriptional regulatory element
   8191..8262    +  CDS            nef (fragment): NEF_HV1Z2 - Experimental evidence at protein level: Swiss-Prot protein existence level 1. Extracellular Nef protein targets CD4(+) T-lymphocytes for apoptosis by interacting with CXCR4 surface receptors. From Human immunodeficiency virus type 1 group M subtype D (isolate Z2/CDC-Z34) (HIV-1).
   8264..8497    +  LTR            3' LTR (ΔU3): self-inactivating 3' long terminal repeat (LTR) from HIV-1
   8569..8690    +  polyA_signal   SV40 poly(A) signal: SV40 polyadenylation signal
>Addgene plasmid #211348 | pDOXOFF (+2)99xGly | addgene full sequence | sequence record 489511 | Addgene Long Read Sequencing Result
TCATGTCTGGCTCTAGCTATCCCGCCCCTAACTCCGCCCATCCCGCCCCTAACTCCGCCCAGTTCCGCCC
ATTCTCCGCCCCATGGCTGACTAATTTTTTTTATTTATGCAGAGGCCGAGGCCGCCTCGGCCTCTGAGCT
ATTCCAGAAGTAGTGAGGAGGCTTTTTTGGAGGCCTTTCAAATATGTATCCGCTCATGAGACAATAACCC
TGATAAATGCTTCAATAATATTGAAAAAGGAAGAGTATGAGTATTCAACATTTCCGTGTCGCCCTTATTC
CCTTTTTTGCGGCATTTTGCCTTCCTGTTTTTGCTCACCCAGAAACGCTGGTGAAAGTAAAAGATGCTGA
AGATCAGTTGGGTGCACGAGTGGGTTACATCGAACTGGATCTCAACAGCGGTAAGATCCTTGAGAGTTTT
CGCCCCGAAGAACGTTTTCCAATGATGAGCACTTTTAAAGTTCTGCTATGTGGCGCGGTATTATCCCGTA
TTGACGCCGGGCAAGAGCAACTCGGTCGCCGCATACACTATTCTCAGAATGACTTGGTTGAGTACTCACC
AGTCACAGAAAAGCATCTTACGGATGGCATGACAGTAAGAGAATTATGCAGTGCTGCCATAACCATGAGT
GATAACACTGCGGCCAACTTACTTCTGACAACGATCGGAGGACCGAAGGAGCTAACCGCTTTTTTGCACA
ACATGGGGGATCATGTAACTCGCCTTGATCGTTGGGAACCGGAGCTGAATGAAGCCATACCAAACGACGA
GCGTGACACCACGATGCCTGCAGCAATGGCAACAACGTTGCGCAAACTATTAACTGGCGAACTACTTACT
CTAGCTTCCCGGCAACAATTAATAGACTGGATGGAGGCGGATAAAGTTGCAGGACCACTTCTGCGCTCGG
CCCTTCCGGCTGGCTGGTTTATTGCTGATAAATCTGGAGCCGGTGAGCGTGGGTCTCGCGGTATCATTGC
AGCACTGGGGCCAGATGGTAAGCCCTCCCGTATCGTAGTTATCTACACGACGGGGAGTCAGGCAACTATG
GATGAACGAAATAGACAGATCGCTGAGATAGGTGCCTCACTGATTAAGCATTGGTAACTGTCAGACCAAG
TTTACTCATATATACTTTAGATTGATTTAAAACTTCATTTTTAATTTAAAAGGATCTAGGTGAAGATCCT
TTTTGAAATCACGCGTGAGCAAAAGGCCAGCAAAAGGCCAGGAACCGTAAAAAGGCCGCGTTGCTGGCGT
TTTTCCATAGGCTCCGCCCCCCTGACGAGCATCACAAAAATCGACGCTCAAGTCAGAGGTGGCGAAACCC
GACAGGACTATAAAGATACCAGGCGTTTCCCCCTGGAAGCTCCCTCGTGCGCTCTCCTGTTCCGACCCTG
CCGCTTACCGGATACCTGTCCGCCTTTCTCCCTTCGGGAAGCGTGGCGCTTTCTCATAGCTCACGCTGTA
GGTATCTCAGTTCGGTGTAGGTCGTTCGCTCCAAGCTGGGCTGTGTGCACGAACCCCCCGTTCAGCCCGA
CCGCTGCGCCTTATCCGGTAACTATCGTCTTGAGTCCAACCCGGTAAGACACGACTTATCGCCACTGGCA
GCAGCCACTGGTAACAGGATTAGCAGAGCGAGGTATGTAGGCGGTGCTACAGAGTTCTTGAAGTGGTGGC
CTAACTACGGCTACACTAGAAGGACAGTATTTGGTATCTGCGCTCTGCTGAAGCCAGTTACCTTCGGAAA
AAGAGTTGGTAGCTCTTGATCCGGCAAACAAACCACCGCTGGTAGCGGTGGTTTTTTTGTTTGCAAGCAG
CAGATTACGCGCAGAAAAAAAGGATCTCAAGAAGATCCTTTGATCTTTTCTACGGGGTCTGACGCTCAGT
GGAACGAAAACTCACGTTAAGGGATTTTGGACATGTTCTTTCCTGCGTTATCCCCTGATTCTGTGGATAA
CCGTATTACCGCCTTTGAGTGAGCTGATACCGCTCGCCGCAGCCGAACGACCGAGCGCAGCGAGTCAGTG
AGCGAGGAAGCGGAAGAGCGCCCAATACGCAAACCGCCTCTCCCCGCGCGTTGGCCGATTCATTAATGCA
GCTGGCACGACAGGTTTCCCGACTGGAAAGCGGGCAGTGAGCGCAACGCAATTAATGTGAGTTAGCTCAC
TCATTAGGCACCCCAGGCTTTACACTTTATGCTTCCGGCTCGTATGTTGTGTGGAATTGTGAGCGGATAA
CAATTTCACACAGGAAACAGCTATGACCATGATTACGCCAAGCGCGCAATTAACCCTCACTAAAGGGAAC
AAAAGCTGGAGCTGCAAGCTTAATGTAGTCTTATGCAATACTCTTGTAGTCTTGCAACATGGTAACGATG
AGTTAGCAACATGCCTTACAAGGAGAGAAAAAGCACCGTGCATGCCGATTGGTGGAAGTAAGGTGGTACG
ATCGTGCCTTATTAGGAAGGCAACAGACGGGTCTGACATGGATTGGACGAACCACTGAATTGCCGCATTG
CAGAGATATTGTATTTAAGTGCCTAGCTCGATACATAAACGGGTCTCTCTGGTTAGACCAGATCTGAGCC
TGGGAGCTCTCTGGCTAACTAGGGAACCCACTGCTTAAGCCTCAATAAAGCTTGCCTTGAGTGCTTCAAG
TAGTGTGTGCCCGTCTGTTGTGTGACTCTGGTAACTAGAGATCCCTCAGACCCTTTTAGTCAGTGTGGAA
AATCTCTAGCAGTGGCGCCCGAACAGGGACTTGAAAGCGAAAGGGAAACCAGAGGAGCTCTCTCGACGCA
GGACTCGGCTTGCTGAAGCGCGCACGGCAAGAGGCGAGGGGCGGCGACTGGTGAGTACGCCAAAAATTTT
GACTAGCGGAGGCTAGAAGGAGAGAGATGGGTGCGAGAGCGTCAGTATTAAGCGGGGGAGAATTAGATCG
CGATGGGAAAAAATTCGGTTAAGGCCAGGGGGAAAGAAAAAATATAAATTAAAACATATAGTATGGGCAA
GCAGGGAGCTAGAACGATTCGCAGTTAATCCTGGCCTGTTAGAAACATCAGAAGGCTGTAGACAAATACT
GGGACAGCTACAACCATCCCTTCAGACAGGATCAGAAGAACTTAGATCATTATATAATACAGTAGCAACC
CTCTATTGTGTGCATCAAAGGATAGAGATAAAAGACACCAAGGAAGCTTTAGACAAGATAGAGGAAGAGC
AAAACAAAAGTAAGACCACCGCACAGCAAGCGGCCGCTGATCTTCAGACCTGGAGGAGGAGATATGAGGG
ACAATTGGAGAAGTGAATTATATAAATATAAAGTAGTAAAAATTGAACCATTAGGAGTAGCACCCACCAA
GGCAAAGAGAAGAGTGGTGCAGAGAGAAAAAAGAGCAGTGGGAATAGGAGCTTTGTTCCTTGGGTTCTTG
GGAGCAGCAGGAAGCACTATGGGCGCAGCGTCAATGACGCTGACGGTACAGGCCAGACAATTATTGTCTG
GTATAGTGCAGCAGCAGAACAATTTGCTGAGGGCTATTGAGGCGCAACAGCATCTGTTGCAACTCACAGT
CTGGGGCATCAAGCAGCTCCAGGCAAGAATCCTGGCTGTGGAAAGATACCTAAAGGATCAACAGCTCCTG
GGGATTTGGGGTTGCTCTGGAAAACTCATTTGCACCACTGCTGTGCCTTGGAATGCTAGTTGGAGTAATA
AATCTCTGGAACAGATTTGGAATCACACGACCTGGATGGAGTGGGACAGAGAAATTAACAATTACACAAG
CTTAATACACTCCTTAATTGAAGAATCGCAAAACCAGCAAGAAAAGAATGAACAAGAATTATTGGAATTA
GATAAATGGGCAAGTTTGTGGAATTGGTTTAACATAACAAATTGGCTGTGGTATATAAAATTATTCATAA
TGATAGTAGGAGGCTTGGTAGGTTTAAGAATAGTTTTTGCTGTACTTTCTATAGTGAATAGAGTTAGGCA
GGGATATTCACCATTATCGTTTCAGACCCACCTCCCAACCCCGAGGGGACAATTCTCGACCTCGAGACAA
ATGGCAGTATTCATCCACAATTTTAAAAGAAAAGGGGGGATTGGGGGGTACAGTGCAGGGGAAAGAATAG
TAGACATAATAGCAACAGACATACAAACTAAAGAATTACAAAAACAAATTACAAAAATTCAAAATTTTCG
GGTTTATTACAGGGACAGCAGAGATCCACTTTGGCCGCGAATCGGGATTCGCCCTTAAGCTAGCTCGAGT
TTACTCCCTATCAGTGATAGAGAACGTATGAAGAGTTTACTCCCTATCAGTGATAGAGAACGTATGCAGA
CTTTACTCCCTATCAGTGATAGAGAACGTATAAGGAGTTTACTCCCTATCAGTGATAGAGAACGTATGAC
CAGTTTACTCCCTATCAGTGATAGAGAACGTATCTACAGTTTACTCCCTATCAGTGATAGAGAACGTATA
TCCAGTTTACTCCCTATCAGTGATAGAGAACGTATAAGCTTTAGGCGTGTACGGTGGGCGCCTATAAAAG
CAGAGCTCGTTTAGTGAACCGTCAGATCGCCTGGAGCAATTCCACAACACTTTTGTCTTATACCAACTTT
CCGTACCACTTCCTACCCTCGTAAAGTCAGTTGGCCAGGCCTAGTTGGCCAGGCCTAGTGCCGAATTCGC
CACCATGGTTGCCGCTGCCAGGGGGCGTGCGGCAGCGCGGCGGCGGCGGCGGCGGCGGCGGCGGCGGCGG
CGGCGGCGGAGGCGGCGGCGGCGGCGGCGGCGGCGGCGGCGGCGGCGGCGGCGGCGGCGGCGGCGGCGGC
GGCGGCGGCGGCGGCGGCGGCGGCGGCGGCGGCGGCGGCGGCGGCGGCGGCGGCGGCGGCGGTGGCGGCG
GCGGCGGCGGCGGCGGCGGCGGCGGCGGCGGCGGCGGCGGCGGCGGCGGCGGCGGCGGCGGCGGCGGCGG
CGGCGGCGGCGGCGGCGGCGGCGGCGGCGGCGGCGGCGGCTGGGCCTCGACTCGGTGAGCAAGGGCGAGG
AGCTGTTCACCGGGGTGGTGCCCATCCTGGTCGAGCTGGACGGCGACGTAAACGGCCACAAGTTCAGCGT
GTCCGGCGAGGGCGAGGGCGATGCCACCTACGGCAAGCTGACCCTGAAGTTCATCTGCACCACCGGCAAG
CTGCCCGTGCCCTGGCCCACCCTCGTGACCACCCTGACCTACGGCGTGCAGTGCTTCAGCCGCTACCCCG
ACCACATGAAGCAGCACGACTTCTTCAAGTCCGCCATGCCCGAAGGCTACGTCCAGGAGCGCACCATCTT
CTTCAAGGACGACGGCAACTACAAGACCCGCGCCGAGGTGAAGTTCGAGGGCGACACCCTGGTGAACCGC
ATCGAGCTGAAGGGCATCGACTTCAAGGAGGACGGCAACATCCTGGGGCACAAGCTGGAGTACAACTACA
ACAGCCACAACGTCTATATCATGGCCGACAAGCAGAAGAACGGCATCAAGGTGAACTTCAAGATCCGCCA
CAACATCGAGGACGGCAGCGTGCAGCTCGCCGACCACTACCAGCAGAACACCCCCATCGGCGACGGCCCC
GTGCTGCTGCCCGACAACCACTACCTGAGCACCCAGTCCGCCCTGAGCAAAGACCCCAACGAGAAGCGCG
ATCACATGGTCCTGCTGGAGTTCGTGACCGCCGCCGGGATCACTCTCGGCATGGACGAGCTGTACAAGGG
AGGGAGCGGCTATCCCTATGACGTGCCTGATTACGCCGGCACAGGATCATACCCCTATGATGTGCCTGAC
TACGCTGGCAGCGCCGGATACCCTTATGATGTGCCTGATTATGCTTAGTGAGGATCCGGGGTTGGGGTTG
CGCCTTTTCCAAGGCAGCCCTGGGTTTGCGCAGGGACGCGGCTGCTCTGGGCGTGGTTCCGGGAAACGCA
GCGGCGCCGACCCTGGGTCTCGCACATTCTTCACGTCCGTTCGCAGCGTCACCCGGATCTTCGCCGCTAC
CCTTGTGGGCCCCCCGGCGACGCTTCCTGCTCCGCCCCTAAGTCGGGAAGGTTCCTTGCGGTTCGCGGCG
TGCCGGACGTGACAAACGGAAGCCGCACGTCTCACTAGTACCCTCGCAGACGGACAGCGCCAGGGAGCAA
TGGCAGCGCGCCGACCGCGATGGGCTGTGGCCAATAGCGGCTGCTCAGCAGGGCGCGCCGAGAGCAGCGG
CCGGGAAGGGGCGGTGCGGGAGGCGGGGTGTGGGGCGGTAGTGTGGGCCCTGTTCCTGCCCGCGCGGTGT
TCCGCATTCTGCAAGCCTCCGGAGCGCACGTCGGCAGTCGGCTCCCTCGTTGACCGAATCACCGACCTCT
CTCCCCAGCAATTCACCATGGTTCCTTTGTCTCAAGAAGAATCCACCCTCATTGAAAGAGCAACGGCTAC
AATCAACAGCATCCCCATCTCTGAAGACTACAGCGTCGCCAGCGCAGCTCTCTCTAGCGACGGCCGCATC
TTCACTGGTGTCAATGTATATCATTTTACTGGGGGACCTTGTGCAGAACTCGTGGTGCTGGGCACTGCTG
CTGCTGCGGCAGCTGGCAACCTGACTTGTATCGTCGCGATCGGAAATGAGAACAGGGGCATCTTGAGCCC
CTGCGGACGGTGCCGACAGGTGCTTCTCGATCTGCATCCTGGGATCAAAGCCATAGTGAAGGACAGTGAT
GGACAGCCGACGGCAGTTGGGATTCGTGAATTGCTGCCCTCTGGTTATGTGTGGGAGGGCCCCGGTGCCG
AAGGTAGAGGTTCTCTCCTCACTTGTGGTGATGTTGAAGAAAACCCTGGTCCAATGTCTAGACTGGACAA
GAGCAAAGTCATAAACTCTGCTCTGGAATTACTCAATGAAGTCGGTATCGAAGGCCTGACGACAAGGAAA
CTCGCTCAAAAGCTGGGAGTTGAGCAGCCTACCCTGTACTGGCACGTGAAGAACAAGCGGGCCCTGCTCG
ATGCCCTGGCAATCGAGATGCTGGACAGGCATCATACCCACTTCTGCCCCCTGGAAGGCGAGTCATGGCA
AGACTTTCTGCGGAACAACGCCAAGTCATTCCGCTGTGCTCTCCTCTCACATCGCGACGGGGCTAAAGTG
CATCTCGGCACCCGCCCAACAGAGAAACAGTACGAAACCCTGGAAAATCAGCTCGCGTTCCTGTGTCAGC
AAGGCTTCTCCCTGGAGAACGCACTGTACGCTCTGTCCGCCGTGGGCCACTTTACACTGGGCTGCGTATT
GGAGGATCAGGAGCATCAAGTAGCAAAAGAGGAAAGAGAGACACCTACCACCGATTCTATGCCCCCACTT
CTGAGACAAGCAATTGAGCTGTTCGACCATCAGGGAGCCGAACCTGCCTTCCTTTTCGGCCTGGAACTAA
TCATATGTGGCCTGGAGAAACAGCTAAAGTGCGAAAGCGGCGGGCCGGCCGACGCCCTTGACGATTTTGA
CTTAGACATGCTCCCAGCCGATGCCCTTGACGACTTTGACCTTGATATGCTGCCTGCTGACGCTCTTGAC
GATTTTGACCTTGACATGCTCCCCGGGTAACTAAGTAAGGATCGATCCAAGATATCGTATTCTTAACTAT
GTTGCTCCTTTTACGCTATGTGGATACGCTGCTTTAATGCCTTTGTATCATGCTATTGCTTCCCGTATGG
CTTTCATTTTCTCCTCCTTGTATAAATCCTGGTTGCTGTCTCTTTATGAGGAGTTGTGGCCCGTTGTCAG
GCAACGTGGCGTGGTGTGCACTGTGTTTGCTGACGCAACCCCCACTGGTTGGGGCATTGCCACCACCTGT
CAGCTCCTTTCCGGGACTTTCGCTTTCCCCCTCCCTATTGCCACGGCGGAACTCATCGCCGCCTGCCTTG
CCCGCTGCTGGACAGGGGCTCGGCTGTTGGGCACTGACAATTCCGTGGTGTTGTCGGGGAAGCTGACGTC
CTTTCCATGGCTGCTCGCCTGTGTTGCCACCTGGATTCTGCGCGGGACGTCCTTCTGCTACGTCCCTTCG
GCCCTCAATCCAGCGGACCTTCCTTCCCGCGGCCTGCTGCCGGCTCTGCGGCCTCTTCCGCGTCTTCGCC
TTCGCCCTCAGACGAGTCGGATCTCCCTTTGGGCCGCCTCCCCGCCTGTTTCGCCTCGGCGTCCGGACTA
GAGGTACCTTTAAGACCAATGACTTACAAGGCAGCTGTAGATCTTAGCCACTTTTTAAAAGAAAAGGGGG
GACTGGAAGGGCTAATTCACTCCCAACGAAGACAAGATCTGCTTTTTGCTTGTACTGGGTCTCTCTGGTT
AGACCAGATCTGAGCCTGGGAGCTCTCTGGCTAACTAGGGAACCCACTGCTTAAGCCTCAATAAAGCTTG
CCTTGAGTGCTTCAAGTAGTGTGTGCCCGTCTGTTGTGTGACTCTGGTAACTAGAGATCCCTCAGACCCT
TTTAGTCAGTGTGGAAAATCTCTAGCAGTAGTAGTTCATGTCATCTTATTATTCAGTATTTATAACTTGC
AAAGAAATGAATATCAGAGAGTGAGAGGAACTTGTTTATTGCAGCTTATAATGGTTACAAATAAAGCAAT
AGCATCACAAATTTCACAAATAAAGCATTTTTTTCACTGCATTCTAGTTGTGGTTTGTCCAAACTCATCA
ATGTATCTTA
